Addgene plasmid #56529: Clover-Mito-7
Purpose: Localization: Mitochondria, Excitation: 505, Emission: 515
Depositing lab: Michael Davidson. Depositing organization: Florida State University, Tallahassee. Publication: Improving FRET dynamic range with bright green and red fluorescent proteins. Lam AJ, St-Pierre F, Gong Y, Marshall JD, Cranfill PJ, Baird MA, McKeown MR, Wiedenmann J, Davidson MW, Schnitzer MJ, Tsien RY, Lin MZ. Nat Methods. 2012 Sep 9. doi: 10.1038/nmeth.2171. PubMed 22961245.
Backbone
  Vector backbone: Clover
  Backbone size w/o insert (bp): 4750
  Vector type: Mammalian Expression
  Selectable markers: Neomycin (select with G418)
Growth in bacteria
  Bacterial resistance: Kanamycin, 50 μg/mL
  Growth temperature: 37°C
  Growth strain: DH5alpha
  Copy number: High Copy
Gene/Insert
  Gene/Insert name: Mito (alt name: NM_004074.2)
  Species: H. sapiens (human)
  Entrez Gene: COX8A (a.k.a. COX, COX8, COX8-2, COX8L, MC4DN15, VIII, VIII-L)
  Promoter: CMV
  Tag / fusion protein: Clover
  Cloning method: Unknown
  Sequencing primers: 5′ CMV-F; 3′ SV40pA-R
Terms and licenses: Academic/Nonprofit Terms; Industry Terms
Depositor comments: . Excitation = 505; Emission = 515
How to cite: Clover-Mito-7 was a gift from Michael Davidson (Addgene plasmid # 56529 ; http://n2t.net/addgene:56529 ; RRID:Addgene_56529)
