[The description below was written by a language model from this plasmid's Addgene catalogue record.]
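Description:
Clover-Mito-7 is a mammalian expression plasmid that labels mitochondria with the bright green fluorescent protein Clover. It is built on a Clover-containing backbone of about 4.75 kb (excluding the insert) and is maintained in E. coli as a high-copy plasmid under kanamycin selection. For mammalian cells the record lists a neomycin resistance marker, which allows G418 selection of stably transfected populations. The origin of replication is not stated, and no feature table is provided, so the exact arrangement of backbone elements cannot be confirmed beyond the catalogue fields.

The payload is a "Mito" targeting sequence derived from human COX8A, a subunit of cytochrome c oxidase, fused to Clover and transcribed from the strong constitutive CMV promoter. COX8A carries an N-terminal mitochondrial presequence that is commonly used to direct heterologous proteins into the mitochondrial matrix, and this fusion is meant to send Clover to that organelle. However, the record does not say how much of the COX8A coding sequence is included, nor does it give the orientation of the fusion or the meaning of the "7" in the name. The listed 3′ sequencing primer implies an SV40 polyadenylation signal downstream of the fusion. Clover is recorded with excitation at 505 nm and emission at 515 nm.

The construct is typically used as a fluorescent marker for visualising mitochondrial morphology, distribution and dynamics in live or fixed transfected mammalian cells. It also serves as a localisation control demonstrating Clover's performance as a fusion tag. Clover was developed as a bright green partner for improved FRET pairs with red fluorescent proteins.
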