>Addgene plasmid #56529 | Clover-Mito-7 | depositor partial sequence | sequence record 87422 | insert sequence
ACCATTGCTGTGACGTCAGATCCGCTAGCATGTCCGTCCTGACGCCGCTGCTGCTGCGGGGCTTGACAGG
CTCGGCCCGGCGGCTCCCAGTGCCGCGCGCCAAGATCCATTCGTTGGGGGATCCACCGGTCGCCACCATG
GTGAGCAAGGGCGAGGAGCTGTTCACCGGGGTGGTGCCCATCCTGGTCGAGCTGGACGGCGACGTAAACG
GCCACAAGTTCAGCGTCCGCGGCGAGGGCGAGGGCGATGCCACCAACGGCAAGCTGACCCTGAAGTTCAT
CTGCACCACCGGCAAGCTGCCCGTGCCCTGGCCCACCCTCGTGACCACCTTCGGCTACGGCGTGGCCTGC
TTCAGCCGCTACCCCGACCACATGAAGCAGCACGACTTCTTCAAGTCCGCCATGCCCGAAGGCTACGTCC
AGGAGCGCACCATCTCTTTCAAGGACGACGGTACCTACAAGACCCGCGCCGAGGTGAAGTTCGAGGGCGA
CACCCTGGTGAACCGCATCGAGCTGAAGGGCATCGACTTCAAGGAGGACGGCAACATCCTGGGGCACAAG
CTGGAGTACAACTTCAACAGCCACAACGTCTATATCACGGCCGACAAGCAGAAGAACGGCATCAAGGCTA
ACTTCAAGATCCGCCACAACGTTGAGGACGGCAGCGTGCAGCTCGCCGACCACTACCAGCAGAACACCCC
CATCGGCGACGGCCCCGTGCTGCTGCCCGACAACCACTACCTGAGCCATCAGTCCGCCCTGAGCAAAGAC
CCCAACGAGAAGCGCGATCACATGGTCCTGCTGGAGTTCGTGACCGCCGCCGGGATCACTCTCGGCATGG
ACGAGCTGTACAAGTAAGCGGCCGCGACTCTAGATCATAATCAGCCATACCACATTTGTAGAGGTTTTAC
TTGCTTTAAAAAACCTCCCACACCTCCCCCTGAACCTGAAACATAAAATGAATGCAATTGTTGTTGTTAA
CTTGTTTATTGCAG
