>Addgene plasmid #56529 | Clover-Mito-7 | addgene partial sequence | sequence record 108166 | CMV-F 5'-CGCAAATGGGCGGTAGGCGTG-3'
GAGCTGGTTAGTGAACCGTCAGATCCGCTAGCATGTCCGTCCTGACGCCGCTGCTGCTGCGGGGCTTGAC
AGGCTCGGCCCGGCGGCTCCCAGTGCCGCGCGCCAAGATCCATTCGTTGGGGGATCCACCGGTCGCCACC
ATGGTGAGCAAGGGCGAGGAGCTGTTCACCGGGGTGGTGCCCATCCTGGTCGAGCTGGACGGCGACGTAA
ACGGCCACAAGTTCAGCGTCCGCGGCGAGGGCGAGGGCGATGCCACCAACGGCAAGCTGACCCTGAAGTT
CATCTGCACCACCGGCAAGCTGCCCGTGCCCTGGCCCACCCTCGTGACCACCTTCGGCTACGGCGTGGCC
TGCTTCAGCCGCTACCCCGACCACATGAAGCAGCACGACTTCTTCAAGTCCGCCATGCCCGAAGGCTACG
TCCAGGAGCGCACCATCTCTTTCAAGGACGACGGTACCTACAAGACCCGCGCCGAGGTGAAGTTCGAGGG
CGACACCCTGGTGAACCGCATCGAGCTGAAGGGCATCGACTTCAAGGAGGACGGCAACATCCTGGGGCAC
AAGCTGGAGTACAACTTCAACAGCCACAACGTCTATATCACGGCCGACAAGCAGAAGAACGGCATCAAGG
CTAACTTCAAGATCCGCCACAACGTTGAGGACGGCAGCGTGCAGCTCGCCGACCACTACCAGCAGAACAC
CCCCATCGGCGACGGCCCCGTGCTGCTGCCCGACAACCACTACCTGAGCCATCAGTCCGCCCTGAGCAAA
GACCCCAACGAGAAGCGCGATCACATGGTCCTGCTGGAGTTCGTGACCGCCGCCGGGATCACTCTCGGCA
TGGACGAGCTGTACAAGTAAGCGGCCGCGACTCTAGATCATAAT
